>Addgene plasmid #200984 | pCEP4-myc-EphB6 | addgene full sequence | sequence record 396681 | Addgene NGS Result
ACGTTGTTGCCATTGCTGCAGGCGCAGAACTGGTAGGTATGGAAGATCTATACATTGAATCAATATTGGC
AATTAGCCATATTAGTCATTGGTTATATAGCATAAATCAATATTGGCTATTGGCCATTGCATACGTTGTA
TCTATATCATAATATGTACATTTATATTGGCTCATGTCCAATATGACCGCCATGTTGACATTGATTATTG
ACTAGTTATTAATAGTAATCAATTACGGGGTCATTAGTTCATAGCCCATATATGGAGTTCCGCGTTACAT
AACTTACGGTAAATGGCCCGCCTGGCTGACCGCCCAACGACCCCCGCCCATTGACGTCAATAATGACGTA
TGTTCCCATAGTAACGCCAATAGGGACTTTCCATTGACGTCAATGGGTGGAGTATTTACGGTAAACTGCC
CACTTGGCAGTACATCAAGTGTATCATATGCCAAGTCCGCCCCCTATTGACGTCAATGACGGTAAATGGC
CCGCCTGGCATTATGCCCAGTACATGACCTTACGGGACTTTCCTACTTGGCAGTACATCTACGTATTAGT
CATCGCTATTACCATGGTGATGCGGTTTTGGCAGTACACCAATGGGCGTGGATAGCGGTTTGACTCACGG
GGATTTCCAAGTCTCCACCCCATTGACGTCAATGGGAGTTTGTTTTGGCACCAAAATCAACGGGACTTTC
CAAAATGTCGTAATAACCCCGCCCCGTTGACGCAAATGGGCGGTAGGCGTGTACGGTGGGAGGTCTATAT
AAGCAGAGCTCGTTTAGTGAACCGTCAGATCTCTAGAAGCTGGGTACCAGCTGCTAGCGCCACCATGAAG
ACCATCATCGCCCTGAGCTACATCTTCTGCCTGGTGTTCGCCGAGCAAAAGCTGATCTCAGAGGAGGACC
TGGGCAGCCCTGGCGGTGCCGGCTGGCTCACCTACCCACCAGGGGGGTGGGACGAGGTGAGTGTTCTGGA
CGACCAGCGACGCCTGACTCGGACCTTTGAGGCATGTCATGTGGCAGGGGCCCCTCCAGGCACCGGGCAG
GACAATTGGTTGCAGACACACTTTGTGGAGCGGCGCGGGGCCCAGAGGGCGCACATTCGACTCCACTTCT
CTGTGCGGGCATGCTCCAGCCTGGGTGTGAGCGGCGGCACCTGCCGGGAGACCTTCACCCTTTACTACCG
TCAGGCTGAGGAGCCCGACAGCCCTGACAGCGTTTCCTCCTGGCACCTCAAACGCTGGACCAAGGTGGAC
ACAATTGCAGCAGACGAGAGCTTTCCCTCCTCCTCCTCCTCCTCCTCCTCTTCTTCCTCTGCAGCGTGGG
CTGTGGGACCCCACGGGGCTGGGCAGCGGGCTGGACTGCAACTGAACGTCAAAGAGCGGAGCTTTGGGCC
TCTCACCCAACGCGGCTTCTACGTGGCCTTCCAGGACACGGGGGCCTGCCTGGCCCTGGTCGCTGTCAGG
CTCTTCTCCTACACCTGCCCTGCCGTGCTCCGATCCTTTGCTTCCTTTCCAGAGACGCAGGCCAGTGGGG
CTGGGGGGGCCTCCCTGGTGGCAGCTGTGGGCACCTGTGTGGCTCATGCAGAGCCAGAGGAGGATGGAGT
AGGGGGCCAGGCAGGAGGCAGCCCCCCCAGGCTGCACTGCAACGGGGAGGGCAAGTGGATGGTAGCTGTC
GGGGGCTGTCGCTGCCAGCCTGGATACCAACCAGCACGAGGAGACAAGGCCTGCCAAGCCTGCCCACGGG
GGCTCTATAAGTCTTCTGCTGGGAATGCTCCCTGCTCACCATGCCCTGCCCGCAGTCACGCTCCCAACCC
AGCAGCCCCCGTTTGCCCCTGCCTGGAGGGCTTCTACCGGGCCAGTTCCGACCCACCAGAGGCCCCCTGC
ACTGGTCCTCCATCGGCTCCCCAGGAGCTTTGGTTTGAGGTGCAAGGCTCAGCACTCATGCTACACTGGC
GCCTGCCTCGGGAGCTGGGGGGTCGAGGGGACCTGCTCTTCAATGTCGTGTGCAAGGAGTGTGAAGGCCG
CCAGGAACCTGCCAGCGGTGGTGGGGGCACTTGTCACCGCTGCAGGGATGAGGTCCACTTCGACCCTCGC
CAGAGAGGCCTGACTGAGAGCCGAGTGTTAGTGGGGGGACTCCGGGCACACGTACCCTACATCTTAGAGG
TGCAGGCTGTTAATGGGGTGTCTGAGCTCAGCCCTGACCCTCCTCAGGCTGCAGCCATCAATGTCAGCAC
CAGCCATGAAGTGCCCTCTGCTGTCCCTGTGGTGCACCAGGTGAGCCGGGCATCCAACAGCATCACGGTG
TCCTGGCCGCAGCCCGACCAGACCAATGGGAACATCCTGGACTATCAGCTCCGCTACTATGACCAGGCAG
AAGACGAATCCCACTCCTTCACCCTGACCAGCGAGACCAACACTGCCACCGTGACACAGCTGAGCCCTGG
CCACATCTATGGTTTCCAGGTGCGGGCCCGGACTGCTGCCGGCCACGGCCCCTACGGGGGCAAAGTCTAT
TTCCAGACACTTCCTCAAGGGGAGCTGTCTTCCCAGCTTCCGGAAAGACTCTCCTTGGTGATCGGCTCCA
TCCTGGGGGCTTTGGCCTTCCTCCTGCTGGCAGCCATCACCGTGCTGGCGGTCGTCTTCCAGCGGAAGCG
GCGTGGGACTGGCTACACGGAGCAGCTGCAGCAATACAGCAGCCCAGGACTCGGGGTGAAGTATTACATC
GACCCCTCCACCTACGAGGACCCCTGTCAGGCCATCCGAGAACTTGCCCGGGAAGTCGATCCTGCTTATA
TCAAGATTGAGGAGGTCATTGGGACAGGCTCTTTTGGAGAAGTGCGCCAGGGCCGCCTGCAGCCACGGGG
ACGGAGGGAGCAGACTGTGGCCATCCAGGCCCTGTGGGCCGGGGGCGCCGAAAGCCTGCAGATGACCTTC
CTGGGCCGGGCCGCAGTGCTGGGTCAGTTCCAGCACCCCAACATCCTGCGGCTGGAGGGCGTGGTCACCA
AGAGCCGACCCCTCATGGTGCTGACGGAGTTCATGGAGCTTGGCCCCCTGGACAGCTTCCTCAGGCAGCG
GGAGGGCCAGTTCAGCAGCCTGCAGCTGGTGGCCATGCAGCGGGGAGTGGCTGCTGCCATGCAGTACCTG
TCCAGCTTTGCCTTCGTCCATCGCTCGCTGTCTGCCCACAGCGTGCTGGTGAATAGCCACTTGGTGTGCA
AGGTGGCCCGTCTTGGCCACAGTCCTCAGGGCCCAAGTTGTTTGCTTCGCTGGGCAGCCCCAGAGGTCAT
TGCACATGGAAAGCATACAACATCCAGTGATGTCTGGAGCTTTGGGATACTCATGTGGGAAGTGATGAGT
TATGGAGAACGGCCTTACTGGGACATGAGTGAGCAGGAGGTACTAAATGCAATAGAGCAGGAGTTCCGGC
TGCCCCCGCCTCCAGGCTGTCCTCCTGGATTACATCTACTTATGTTGGACACTTGGCAGAAGGACCGTGC
CCGGCGGCCTCATTTTGACCAGCTGGTGGCTGCATTTGACAAGATGATCCGCAAGCCAGATACCCTGCAG
GCTGGCGGGGACCCAGGGGAAAGGCCTTCCCAGGCCCTTCTGACCCCTGTGGCCCTGGACTTTCCTTGTC
TGGACTCACCCCAGGCCTGGCTTTCAGCCATTGGACTGGAGTGCTACCAGGACAACTTCTCCAAGTTTGG
CCTCTGTACCTTCAGTGATGTGGCTCAGCTCAGCCTAGAAGACCTGCCTGCCCTGGGCATCACCCTGGCT
GGCCACCAGAAGAAGCTGCTGCACCACATCCAGCTCCTTCAGCAACACCTGAGGCAGCAGGGCTCAGTGG
AGGTCTGATAACTCGAGGCCGGCAAGGCCGGATCCAGACATGATAAGATACATTGATGAGTTTGGACAAA
CCACAACTAGAATGCAGTGAAAAAAATGCTTTATTTGTGAAATTTGTGATGCTATTGCTTTATTTGTAAC
CATTATAAGCTGCAATAAACAAGTTAACAACAACAATTGCATTCATTTTATGTTTCAGGTTCAGGGGGAG
GTGTGGGAGGTTTTTTAAAGCAAGTAAAACCTCTACAAATGTGGTATGGCTGATTATGATCCGGCTGCCT
CGCGCGTTTCGGTGATGACGGTGAAAACCTCTGACACATGCAGCTCCCGGAGACGGTCACAGCTTGTCTG
TAAGCGGATGCCGGGAGCAGACAAGCCCGTCAGGGCGCGTCAGCGGGTGTTGGCGGGTGTCGGGGCGCAG
CCATGAGGTCGACTCTAGAGGATCGATCCCCGCCCCGGACGAACTAAACCTGACTACGACATCTCTGCCC
CTTCTTCGCGGGGCAGTGCATGTAATCCCTTCAGTTGGTTGGTACAACTTGCCAACTGGGCCCTGTTCCA
CATGTGACACGGGGGGGGACCAAACACAAAGGGGTTCTCTGACTGTAGTTGACATCCTTATAAATGGATG
TGCACATTTGCCAACACTGAGTGGCTTTCATCCTGGAGCAGACTTTGCAGTCTGTGGACTGCAACACAAC
ATTGCCTTTATGTGTAACTCTTGGCTGAAGCTCTTACACCAATGCTGGGGGACATGTACCTCCCAGGGGC
CCAGGAAGACTACGGGAGGCTACACCAACGTCAATCAGAGGGGCCTGTGTAGCTACCGATAAGCGGACCC
TCAAGAGGGCATTAGCAATAGTGTTTATAAGGCCCCCTTGTTAACCCTAAACGGGTAGCATATGCTTCCC
GGGTAGTAGTATATACTATCCAGACTAACCCTAATTCAATAGCATATGTTACCCAACGGGAAGCATATGC
TATCGAATTAGGGTTAGTAAAAGGGTCCTAAGGAACAGCGATATCTCCCACCCCATGAGCTGTCACGGTT
TTATTTACATGGGGTCAGGATTCCACGAGGGTAGTGAACCATTTTAGTCACAAGGGCAGTGGCTGAAGAT
CAAGGAGCGGGCAGTGAACTCTCCTGAATCTTCGCCTGCTTCTTCATTCTCCTTCGTTTAGCTAATAGAA
TAACTGCTGAGTTGTGAACAGTAAGGTGTATGTGAGGTGCTCGAAAACAAGGTTTCAGGTGACGCCCCCA
GAATAAAATTTGGACGGGGGGTTCAGTGGTGGCATTGTGCTATGACACCAATATAACCCTCACAAACCCC
TTGGGCAATAAATACTAGTGTAGGAATGAAACATTCTGAATATCTTTAACAATAGAAATCCATGGGGTGG
GGACAAGCCGTAAAGACTGGATGTCCATCTCACACGAATTTATGGCTATGGGCAACACATAATCCTAGTG
CAATATGATACTGGGGTTATTAAGATGTGTCCCAGGCAGGGACCAAGACAGGTGAACCATGTTGTTACAC
TCTATTTGTAACAAGGGGAAAGAGAGTGGACGCCGACAGCAGCGGACTCCACTGGTTGTCTCTAACACCC
CCGAAAATTAAACGGGGCTCCACGCCAATGGGGCCCATAAACAAAGACAAGTGGCCACTCTTTTTTTTGA
AATTGTGGAGTGGGGGCACGCGTCAGCCCCCACACGCCGCCCTGCGGTTTTGGACTGTAAAATAAGGGTG
TAATAACTTGGCTGATTGTAACCCCGCTAACCACTGCGGTCAAACCACTTGCCCACAAAACCACTAATGG
CACCCCGGGGAATACCTGCATAAGTAGGTGGGCGGGCCAAGATAGGGGCGCGATTGCTGCGATCTGGAGG
ACAAATTACACACACTTGCGCCTGAGCGCCAAGCACAGGGTTGTTGGTCCTCATATTCACGAGGTCGCTG
AGAGCACGGTGGGCTAATGTTGCCATGGGTAGCATATACTACCCAAATATCTGGATAGCATATGCTATCC
TAATCTATATCTGGGTAGCATAGGCTATCCTAATCTATATCTGGGTAGCATATGCTATCCTAATCTATAT
CTGGGTAGTATATGCTATCCTAATTTATATCTGGGTAGCATAGGCTATCCTAATCTATATCTGGGTAGCA
TATGCTATCCTAATCTATATCTGGGTAGTATATGCTATCCTAATCTGTATCCGGGTAGCATATGCTATCC
TAATAGAGATTAGGGTAGTATATGCTATCCTAATTTATATCTGGGTAGCATATACTACCCAAATATCTGG
ATAGCATATGCTATCCTAATCTATATCTGGGTAGCATATGCTATCCTAATCTATATCTGGGTAGCATAGG
CTATCCTAATCTATATCTGGGTAGCATATGCTATCCTAATCTATATCTGGGTAGTATATGCTATCCTAAT
TTATATCTGGGTAGCATAGGCTATCCTAATCTATATCTGGGTAGCATATGCTATCCTAATCTATATCTGG
GTAGTATATGCTATCCTAATCTGTATCCGGGTAGCATATGCTATCCTCATGCATATACAGTCAGCATATG
ATACCCAGTAGTAGAGTGGGAGTGCTATCCTTTGCATATGCCGCCACCTCCCAAGGGGGCGTGAATTTTC
GCTGCTTGTCCTTTTCCTGCTGGTTGCTCCCATTCTTAGGTGAATTTAAGGAGGCCAGGCTAAAGCCGTC
GCATGTCTGATTGCTCACCAGGTAAATGTCGCTAATGTTTTCCAACGCGAGAAGGTGTTGAGCGCGGAGC
TGAGTGACGTGACAACATGGGTATGCCCAATTGCCCCATGTTGGGAGGACGAAAATGGTGACAAGACAGA
TGGCCAGAAATACACCAACAGCACGCATGATGTCTACTGGGGATTTATTCTTTAGTGCGGGGGAATACAC
GGCTTTTAATACGATTGAGGGCGTCTCCTAACAAGTTACATCACTCCTGCCCTTCCTCACCCTCATCTCC
ATCACCTCCTTCATCTCCGTCATCTCCGTCATCACCCTCCGCGGCAGCCCCTTCCACCATAGGTGGAAAC
CAGGGAGGCAAATCTACTCCATCGTCAAAGCTGCACACAGTCACCCTGATATTGCAGGTAGGAGCGGGCT
TTGTCATAACAAGGTCCTTAATCGCATCCTTCAAAACCTCAGCAAATATATGAGTTTGTAAAAAGACCAT
GAAATAACAGACAATGGACTCCCTTAGCGGGCCAGGTTGTGGGCCGGGTCCAGGGGCCATTCCAAAGGGG
AGACGACTCAATGGTGTAAGACGACATTGTGGAATAGCAAGGGCAGTTCCTCGCCTTAGGTTGTAAAGGG
AGGTCTTACTACCTCCATATACGAACACACCGGCGACCCAAGTTCCTTCGTCGGTAGTCCTTTCTACGTG
ACTCCTAGCCAGGAGAGCTCTTAAACCTTCTGCAATGTTCTCAAATTTCGGGTTGGAACCTCCTTGACCA
CGATGCTTTCCAAACCACCCTCCTTTTTTGCGCCTGCCTCCATCACCCTGACCCCGGGGTCCAGTGCTTG
GGCCTTCTCCTGGGTCATCTGCGGGGCCCTGCTCTATCGCTCCCGGGGGCACGTCAGGCTCACCATCTGG
GCCACCTTCTTGGTGGTATTCAAAATAATCGGCTTCCCCTACAGGGTGGAAAAATGGCCTTCTACCTGGA
GGGGGCCTGCGCGGTGGAGACCCGGATGATGATGACTGACTACTGGGACTCCTGGGCCTCTTTTCTCCAC
GTCCACGACCTCTCCCCCTGGCTCTTTCACGACTTCCCCCCCTGGCTCTTTCACGTCCTCTACCCCGGCG
GCCTCCACTACCTCCTCGACCCCGGCCTCCACTACCTCCTCGACCCCGGCCTCCACTGCCTCCTCGACCC
CGGCCTCCACCTCCTGCTCCTGCCCCTCCTGCTCCTGCCCCTCCTCCTGCTCCTGCCCCTCCTGCCCCTC
CTGCTCCTGCCCCTCCTGCCCCTCCTGCTCCTGCCCCTCCTGCCCCTCCTGCTCCTGCCCCTCCTGCCCC
TCCTCCTGCTCCTGCCCCTCCTGCCCCTCCTCCTGCTCCTGCCCCTCCTGCCCCTCCTGCTCCTGCCCCT
CCTGCCCCTCCTGCTCCTGCCCCTCCTGCCCCTCCTGCTCCTGCCCCTCCTGCTCCTGCCCCTCCTGCTC
CTGCCCCTCCTGCTCCTGCCCCTCCTGCCCCTCCTGCCCCTCCTCCTGCTCCTGCCCCTCCTGCTCCTGC
CCCTCCTGCCCCTCCTGCCCCTCCTGCTCCTGCCCCTCCTCCTGCTCCTGCCCCTCCTGCCCCTCCTSCC
CCTCCTCCTSCTCCTCCCCCTCCTCCYCCTCCTCCYCCTCCTCCCCCYCCTCCYCCYCCYCCCCCYCCYC
CCCCYCCYCCCCCYCCTCCTCCTCCTCCCCCTCCTCCYCCTCCYCCTCCTCCTCCYCCTCCTCCTCCTCC
TCCTCCTCCTCCYCCTCCTCCCCCTCCTCCTSCTCCTSCCCCTCCTCCTGCTCCTGCCCCTCCTGCCCCT
CCTGCCCCTCCTGCCCCTCCTCCTGCTCCTGCCCCTCCTCCTGCTCCTGCCCCTCCTGCTCCTGCCCCTC
CCGCTCCTGCTCCTGCTCCTGTTCCACCGTGGGTCCCTTTGCAGCCAATGCAACTTGGACGTTTTTGGGG
TCTCCGGACACCATCTCTATGTCTTGGCCCTGATCCTGAGCCGCCCGGGGCTCCTGGTCTTCCGCCTCCT
CGTCCTCGTCCTCTTCCCCGTCCTCGTCCATGGTTATCACCCCCTCTTCTTTGAGGTCCACTGCCGCCGG
AGCCTTCTGGTCCAGATGTGTCTCCCTTCTCTCCTAGGCCATTTCCAGGTCCTGTACCTGGCCCCTCGTC
AGACATGATTCACACTAAAAGAGATCAATAGACATCTTTATTAGACGACGCTCAGTGAATACAGGGAGTG
CAGACTCCTGCCCCCTCCAACAGCCCCCCCACCCTCATCCCCTTCATGGTCGCTGTCAGACAGATCCAGG
TCTGAAAATTCCCCATCCTCCGAACCATCCTCGTCCTCATCACCAATTACTCGCAGCCCGGAAAACTCCC
GCTGAACATCCTCAAGATTTGCGTCCTGAGCCTCAAGCCAGGCCTCAAATTCCTCGTCCCCCTTTTTGCT
GGACGGTAGGGATGGGGATTCTCGGGACCCCTCCTCTTCCTCTTCAAGGTCACCAGACAGAGATGCTACT
GGGGCAACGGAAGAAAAGCTGGGTGCGGCCTGTGAGGATCAGCTTATCGATGATAAGCTGTCAAACATGA
GAATTCTTGAAGACGAAAGGGCCTCGTGATACGCCTATTTTTATAGGTTAATGTCATGATAATAATGGTT
TCTTAGACGTCAGGTGGCACTTTTCGGGGAAATGTGCGCGGAACCCCTATTTGTTTATTTTTCTAAATAC
ATTCAAATATGTATCCGCTCATGAGACAATAACCCTGATAAATGCTTCAATAATATTGAAAAAGGAAGAG
TATGAGTATTCAACATTTCCGTGTCGCCCTTATTCCCTTTTTTGCGGCATTTTGCCTTCCTGTTTTTGCT
CACCCAGAAACGCTGGTGAAAGTAAAAGATGCTGAAGATCAGTTGGGTGCACGAGTGGGTTACATCGAAC
TGGATCTCAACAGCGGTAAGATCCTTGAGAGTTTTCGCCCCGAAGAACGTTTTCCAATGATGAGCACTTT
TAAAGTTCTGCTATGTGGCGCGGTATTATCCCGTGTTGACGCCGGGCAAGAGCAACTCGGTCGCCGCATA
CACTATTCTCAGAATGACTTGGTTGAGTACTCACCAGTCACAGAAAAGCATCTTACGGATGGCATGACAG
TAAGAGAATTATGCAGTGCTGCCATAACCATGAGTGATAACACTGCGGCCAACTTACTTCTGACAACGAT
CGGAGGACCGAAGGAGCTAACCGCTTTTTTGCACAACATGGGGGATCATGTAACTCGCCTTGATCGTTGG
GAACCGGAGCTGAATGAAGCCATACCAAACGACGAGCGTGACACCACGATGCCTGCAGCAATGGCAACAA
CGTTGCGCAAACTATTAACTGGCGAACTACTTACTCTAGCTTCCCGGCAACAATTAATAGACTGGATGGA
GGCGGATAAAGTTGCAGGACCACTTCTGCGCTCGGCCCTTCCGGCTGGCTGGTTTATTGCTGATAAATCT
GGAGCCGGTGAGCGTGGGTCTCGCGGTATCATTGCAGCACTGGGGCCAGATGGTAAGCCCTCCCGTATCG
TAGTTATCTACACGACGGGGAGTCAGGCAACTATGGATGAACGAAATAGACAGATCGCTGAGATAGGTGC
CTCACTGATTAAGCATTGGTAACTGTCAGACCAAGTTTACTCATATATACTTTAGATTGATTTAAAACTT
CATTTTTAATTTAAAAGGATCTAGGTGAAGATCCTTTTTGATAATCTCATGACCAAAATCCCTTAACGTG
AGTTTTCGTTCCACTGAGCGTCAGACCCCGTAGAAAAGATCAAAGGATCTTCTTGAGATCCTTTTTTTCT
GCGCGTAATCTGCTGCTTGCAAACAAAAAAACCACCGCTACCAGCGGTGGTTTGTTTGCCGGATCAAGAG
CTACCAACTCTTTTTCCGAAGGTAACTGGCTTCAGCAGAGCGCAGATACCAAATACTGTCCTTCTAGTGT
AGCCGTAGTTAGGCCACCACTTCAAGAACTCTGTAGCACCGCCTACATACCTCGCTCTGCTAATCCTGTT
ACCAGTGGCTGCTGCCAGTGGCGATAAGTCGTGTCTTACCGGGTTGGACTCAAGACGATAGTTACCGGAT
AAGGCGCAGCGGTCGGGCTGAACGGGGGGTTCGTGCACACAGCCCAGCTTGGAGCGAACGACCTACACCG
AACTGAGATACCTACAGCGTGAGCTATGAGAAAGCGCCACGCTTCCCGAAGGGAGAAAGGCGGACAGGTA
TCCGGTAAGCGGCAGGGTCGGAACAGGAGAGCGCACGAGGGAGCTTCCAGGGGGAAACGCCTGGTATCTT
TATAGTCCTGTCGGGTTTCGCCACCTCTGACTTGAGCGTCGATTTTTGTGATGCTCGTCAGGGGGGCGGA
GCCTATGGAAAAACGCCAGCAACGCGGCCTTTTTACGGTTCCTGGCCTTTTGCTGGCCTTGAAGCTGTCC
CTGATGGTCGTCATCTACCTGCCTGGACAGCATGGCCTGCAACGCGGGCATCCCGATGCCGCCGGAAGCG
AGAAGAATCATAATGGGGAAGGCCATCCAGCCTCGCGTCGCGAACGCCAGCAAGACGTAGCCCAGCGCGT
CGGCCCCGAGATGCGCCGCGTGCGGCTGCTGGAGATGGCGGACGCGATGGATATGTTCTGCCAAGGGTTG
GTTTGCGCATTCACAGTTCTCCGCAAGAATTGATTGGCTCCAATTCTTGGAGTGGTGAATCCGTTAGCGA
GGTGCCGCCCTGCTTCATCCCCGTGGCCCGTTGCTCGCGTTTGCTGGCGGTGTCCCCGGAAGAAATATAT
TTGCATGTCTTTAGTTCTATGATGACACAAACCCCGCCCAGCGTCTTGTCATTGGCGAATTCGAACACGC
AGATGCAGTCGGGGCGGCGCGGTCCGAGGTCCACTTCGCATATTAAGGTGACGCGTGTGGCCTCGAACAC
CGAGCGACCCTGCAGCGACCCGCTTAACAGCGTCAACAGCGTGCCGCAGATCCCGGGGGGCAATGAGATA
TGAAAAAGCCTGAACTCACCGCGACGTCTGTCGAGAAGTTTCTGATCGAAAAGTTCGACAGCGTCTCCGA
CCTGATGCAGCTCTCGGAGGGCGAAGAATCTCGTGCTTTCAGCTTCGATGTAGGAGGGCGTGGATATGTC
CTGCGGGTAAATAGCTGCGCCGATGGTTTCTACAAAGATCGTTATGTTTATCGGCACTTTGCATCGGCCG
CGCTCCCGATTCCGGAAGTGCTTGACATTGGGGAATTCAGCGAGAGCCTGACCTATTGCATCTCCCGCCG
TGCACAGGGTGTCACGTTGCAAGACCTGCCTGAAACCGAACTGCCCGCTGTTCTGCAGCCGGTCGCGGAG
GCCATGGATGCGATCGCTGCGGCCGATCTTAGCCAGACGAGCGGGTTCGGCCCATTCGGACCGCAAGGAA
TCGGTCAATACACTACATGGCGTGATTTCATATGCGCGATTGCTGATCCCCATGTGTATCACTGGCAAAC
TGTGATGGACGACACCGTCAGTGCGTCCGTCGCGCAGGCTCTCGATGAGCTGATGCTTTGGGCCGAGGAC
TGCCCCGAAGTCCGGCACCTCGTGCACGCGGATTTCGGCTCCAACAATGTCCTGACGGACAATGGCCGCA
TAACAGCGGTCATTGACTGGAGCGAGGCGATGTTCGGGGATTCCCAATACGAGGTCGCCAACATCTTCTT
CTGGAGGCCGTGGTTGGCTTGTATGGAGCAGCAGACGCGCTACTTCGAGCGGAGGCATCCGGAGCTTGCA
GGATCGCCGCGGCTCCGGGCGTATATGCTCCGCATTGGTCTTGACCAACTCTATCAGAGCTTGGTTGACG
GCAATTTCGATGATGCAGCTTGGGCGCAGGGTCGATGCGACGCAATCGTCCGATCCGGAGCCGGGACTGT
CGGGCGTACACAAATCGCCCGCAGAAGCGCGGCCGTCTGGACCGATGGCTGTGTAGAAGTACTCGCCGAT
AGTGGAAACCGACGCCCCAGCACTCGTCCGGATCGGGAGATGGGGGAGGCTAACTGAAACACGGAAGGAG
ACAATACCGGAAGGAACCCGCGCTATGACGGCAATAAAAAGACAGAATAAAACGCACGGGTGTTGGGTCG
TTTGTTCATAAACGCGGGGTTCGGTCCCAGGGCTGGCACTCTGTCGATACCCCACCGAGACCCCATTGGG
GCCAATACGCCCGCGTTTCTTCCTTTTCCCCACCCCACCCCCCAAGTTCGGGTGAAGGCCCAGGGCTCGC
AGCCAACGTCGGGGCGGCAGGCCCTGCCATAGCCACTGGCCCCGTGGGTTAGGGACGGGGTCCCCCATGG
GGAATGGTTTATGGTTCGTGGGGGTTATTATTTTGGGCGTTGCGTGGGGTCAGGTCCACGACTGGACTGA
GCAGACAGACCCATGGTTTTTGGATGGCCTGGGCATGGACCGCATGTACTGGCGCGACACGAACACCGGG
CGTCTGTGGCTGCCAAACACCCCCGACCCCCAAAAACCACCGCGCGGATTTCTGGCGTGCCAAGCTAGTC
GACCAATTCTCATGTTTGACAGCTTATCATCGCAGATCCGGGCA
Features (pLannotate 1.2.2; 22 found; start..end, strand, type, name):
    197..576     +  enhancer       CMV enhancer: human cytomegalovirus immediate early enhancer
    578..777     +  promoter       CMV promoter: human cytomegalovirus (CMV) immediate early promoter
    931..3855    +  CDS            EPHB6: EPHB6_HUMAN - Experimental evidence at protein level: Swiss-Prot protein existence level 1. Kinase-defective receptor for members of the ephrin-B family. Binds to ephrin-B1 and ephrin-B2. Modulates cell adhesion and migration by exerting both positive and negative effects upon stimulation with ephrin-B2. Inhibits JNK activation, T-cell receptor-induced IL-2 secretion and CD25 expression upon stimulation with ephrin-B2. From Homo sapiens (Human).
   3881..4015    -  polyA_signal   SV40 poly(A) signal: SV40 polyadenylation signal
   4038..4121    -  CDS            large T antigen (fragment): large T antigen from SV40 (simian virus 40)
   4124..4164    +  CDS            rop (fragment): Rop protein, which maintains plasmids at low copy number; rop
   4276..4294    -  misc_feature   MCS (fragment): pUC18/19 multiple cloning site
   4740..6529    -  rep_origin     oriP: Epstein-Barr virus oriP replication origin (Yates et al., 2000)
   6530..6748    -  CDS            gL (fragment): GL_EBVB9 - Experimental evidence at protein level: Swiss-Prot protein existence level 1. The heterodimer glycoprotein H-glycoprotein L is required for the fusion of viral and plasma membranes leading to virus entry into the host cell. Acts as a functional inhibitor of gH and maintains gH in an inhibited form. Upon binding to host integrins, gL dissociates from gH leading to activation of the viral fusion glycoproteins gB and gH. Fusion of EBV with B-lymphocytes requires the additional receptor- binding protein gp42, which forms a complex with gH/gL. The heterodimer gH/gL targets also host EPHA
   6831..8756    -  CDS            EBNA1: Epstein-Barr nuclear antigen 1, also known as EBNA-1 crucial for latent viral infection, and for episomal amplification of vectors containing the oriP origin (Okita et al., 2013)
   8794..9138    -  CDS            BRRF2_EBVB9 (fragment): Protein inferred from homology: Swiss-Prot protein existence level 3. From Epstein-Barr virus (strain B95-8) (HHV-4) (Human herpesvirus 4).
   9141..9164    -  promoter       tet promoter (fragment): E. coli promoter for tetracycline efflux protein gene
   9277..9381    +  promoter       AmpR promoter: bla
   9382..10242   +  CDS            AmpR: β-lactamase; bla; confers resistance to ampicillin, carbenicillin, and related antibiotics
  10413..11001   +  rep_origin     ori: high-copy-number ColE1/pMB1/pBR322/pUC origin of replication
  11047..11205   -  CDS            TcR (fragment): tetracycline efflux protein; tet; confers resistance to tetracycline
  11326..11526   -  CDS            MDV035 (fragment): UL24_GAHVM - Protein inferred from homology: Swiss-Prot protein existence level 3. May play a role in the dispersal of host nucleolin from the nucleolus throughout the nucleus leading to a decrease in ribosome biogenesis. From Gallid herpesvirus 2 (strain Chicken/Md5/ATCC VR-987) (GaHV-2) (Marek's disease herpesvirus type 1).
  11515..11577   +  promoter       Mini-TK promoter: minimal herpes simplex virus (HSV) thymidine kinase promoter
  11620..12657   +  CDS            HygR: hygromycin B phosphotransferase confers resistance to hygromycin
  12699..12747   +  polyA_signal   HSV TK poly(A) signal: herpes simplex virus thymidine kinase polyadenylation signal (Cole and Stacy, 1985)
  12947..13171   +  CDS            gH (fragment): GH_HHV11 - Experimental evidence at protein level: Swiss-Prot protein existence level 1. The heterodimer glycoprotein H-glycoprotein L is required for the fusion of viral and plasma membranes leading to virus entry into the host cell. Following initial binding to host receptor, membrane fusion is mediated by the fusion machinery composed of gB and the heterodimer gH/gL. May also be involved in the fusion between the virion envelope and the outer nuclear membrane during virion morphogenesis. From Human herpesvirus 1 (strain 17) (HHV-1) (Human herpes simplex virus 1).
  13202..23      -  CDS            bla(M) (fragment) (across the origin): β-lactamase lacking the signal sequence; bla(M); allows cytosolic expression of β-lactamase
