[The description below was written by a language model from this plasmid's Addgene catalogue record and pLannotate feature annotations shown in this document.]
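Description:
pCEP4-myc-EphB6 is a mammalian expression plasmid built on the Invitrogen pCEP4 backbone, an episomal vector that carries the Epstein-Barr virus oriP origin together with the EBNA1 gene. EBNA1 binds oriP and allows the plasmid to replicate and be retained extrachromosomally in permissive primate cells rather than depending on integration. For propagation in E. coli it has a high-copy ColE1/pUC-type origin and an ampicillin resistance gene (β-lactamase). Selection in mammalian cells is through a hygromycin B phosphotransferase cassette driven by an HSV thymidine kinase promoter and terminated by the TK polyadenylation signal. Several short annotated fragments (herpesvirus gL, gH, BRRF2 and UL24-like pieces, plus rop, tetracycline-resistance and large T remnants) are most likely leftovers flanking the EBV, HSV and bacterial segments of the backbone rather than functional genes.

The payload is human EPHB6 (ephrin type-B receptor 6), a kinase-defective Eph receptor that binds ephrin-B ligands, cloned between NheI and XhoI sites. It is expressed from the CMV immediate early enhancer/promoter and followed by an SV40 poly(A) signal. According to the catalogue entry, the native leader is replaced by a signal peptide from HA followed by an extracellular c-myc epitope at the N-terminus. The receptor should therefore be displayed at the cell surface with a tag accessible to antibody staining, although these short elements are not separately annotated in the feature table. The associated study concerns the selectivity of ephrin-B2 for Eph receptors versus henipavirus G glycoproteins, consistent with use for surface expression and ligand-binding assays in transfected cells. The sequenced record (13,204 nt) is slightly shorter than the stated total size of 13,426 bp.
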