Addgene plasmid #200984: pCEP4-myc-EphB6
Purpose: Mammalian expression plasmid for myc-tagged EphB6
Depositing lab: Erik Procko. Depositing organization: University of Illinois at Urbana-Champaign. Publication: Sequence basis for selectivity of ephrin-B2 ligand for Eph receptors and pathogenic henipavirus G glycoproteins. Narayanan KK, Amaya M, Tsang N, Yin R, Jays A, Broder CC, Shukla D, Procko E. J Virol. 2023 Nov 30;97(11):e0062123. doi: 10.1128/jvi.00621-23. Epub 2023 Oct 16. PubMed 37931130.
Backbone
  Vector backbone: pCEP4
  Backbone manufacturer: Invitrogen
  Backbone size w/o insert (bp): 10381
  Total vector size (bp): 13426
  Vector type: Mammalian Expression
  Selectable markers: Hygromycin
Growth in bacteria
  Bacterial resistance: Ampicillin, 100 μg/mL
  Growth temperature: 37°C
  Growth strain: DH5alpha
  Copy number: Unknown
Gene/Insert
  Gene/Insert name: EphB6 (alt name: Ephrin type-B receptor 6)
  Species: H. sapiens (human)
  Insert size (bp): 3045
  GenBank ID: XP_054213437.1
  Entrez Gene: EPHB6 (a.k.a. HEP)
  Promoter: CMV
  Tag / fusion protein: Signal peptide from HA (N terminal on insert); Extracellular c-myc epitope tag (N terminal on insert)
  Cloning method: Restriction Enzyme; 5′ cloning site NheI (not destroyed); 3′ cloning site XhoI (not destroyed)
  Sequencing primers: 5′ CMV forward; 3′ EBV reverse
Terms and licenses: Academic/Nonprofit Terms; Industry Terms: Not Available to Industry
Depositor comments: Please visit https://doi.org/10.1101/2023.04.26.538420 for bioRxiv preprint.
How to cite: pCEP4-myc-EphB6 was a gift from Erik Procko (Addgene plasmid # 200984 ; http://n2t.net/addgene:200984 ; RRID:Addgene_200984)
